>Addgene plasmid #130273 | pNH13 (pmyo-2::QuasAr::mOrange) | addgene full sequence | sequence record 255079 | Addgene NGS Result
GCTCACATGTCAGGTCGAGGCATTTGAATTGGGGGTGGTGGACAGTAACTGTCTGTAATAATAATTACTC
CTGACCAGGTTGCAATTCGAGTTTTGATAAGCATAATTATACCTTGTACATTGTGGGTTTTGTGCTGTGG
ACGTTTTATTGTGACATCCCCATAAGCTACAAGAACAAAAATGAAATGTAAAAGTATTGAAAACGTCGTA
CATTTTATATCTGAGTAGTATCCTTTGCTTTAAATGTCCATAAAACTAATTTTATAATCAATAAAACAAC
GTTTGTAAATCAACTGAGTTTACAAGTAGAGACATTGAGGGATACTTTCACTATGCTAAAGTGATAATCG
ACCAAATAATAACTTCACTTTGGTATTTATTCCTGTCTTATAAATGTTATGTATGAATTAAATTCATATG
CATATGGCTCACTCTGACAATTTTTAATAATCTTCCAGATCAATATTGACTACCGATGCGGGTGGTCTTT
TGCTTTGAATTCTGCTGAACTTTACACCCCGAACAGCAATGTGTGCTTCAGCCTAAAAAAAAGTAAGTGT
GTTAATCAGTGCCCCCGATTCTTCATTTTTTGCCCCTCTCTCCCGTTTCGTCGGCAAAAGAAGAGAAAAT
AAAGATAAGTCTCAAGATAGGTTGGTAATCGCTAAAGTGGTTGTGTGGATAAGAGTAGCAAAATGGCAGG
AAGAGCACTTTGCGCGCACACACTGTACTCATTGTTCTGGATAAAATTCTCTCGTTGTTTGCCGTCGGAT
GTCTGCCTCTCTGCATTGAGCCGGCTTCTTCACTATCTTTAGTTAACCTAAAATGCCGTTTCTTTTCTCG
TATCCCCACTATCCCGTTGAGGTTCTCTGCTCTCTTCGCTCCCTACCGCCAGCGAGCAACTATCCGTGGG
GGCGCCTTGCTCGGAAGATGGGGGGGAAGAAAGAAGATTTTTGCTATTTGCACTTGAGAAAGAGACTTTT
CCTGCGTCGATGGTTAGAGAACAGTGTGCAGACACTTTTCAGCTACCTAGAATTACAATTGGATATCCCC
GCCTCCCAATCCACCCACCCAGGGAAAAAGAAGGGCTCGCCGAAAATCAAAGTTATCTCCAGGCTCGCGC
ATCCCACCGAGCGGTTGACTTCTCTCCACCACTTTTCATTTTAACCCTCGGGGGATCCACCATGGTAAGT
ATCGCTCTGCAGGCTGGTTACGACCTACTGGGTGACGGCAGACCTGAAACCCTGTGGCTGGGCATCGGCA
CTCTGCTGATGCTGATTGGAACCTTCTACTTTCTGGTCCGCGGATGGGGAGTCACCGATAAGGATGCCCG
GGAATATTACGCTGTGACTATCCTGGTGTCCGGAATCGCATCCGCCGCATATCTGTCTATGTTCTTTGGT
ATCGGGCTTACTGAGGTGTCCGTCGGGGGCGAAATGTTGGATATCTATTATGCCAGGTACGCCCAGTGGC
TGTTTACCACCCCACTTCTGCTGCTGCACCTGGCCCTTCTCGCTAAGGTGGATCGGGTGACCATCGGCAC
CCTGGTGGGTGTGGACGCCCTGATGATCGTCACTGGCCTCATCGGAGCCTTGAGCCACACGGCCATAGCC
AGATACAGTTGGTGGTTGTTCTCTACAATTTGCATGATAGTGGTGCTCTATGTTCTGGCTACATCCCTGC
GATCTGCTGCAAAGGAGCGGGGCCCCGAGGTGGCATCTACCTTTAACACCCTGACAGCTCTGGTCTTGGT
GCTGTGGACCGCTTACCCTATCCTGTGGATCATAGGCACTGAGGGCGCTGGCGTGGTGGGCCTGGGCATC
GAAACTCTGCTGTTTATGGTGTTGGACGTGACTGCCAAGGTCGGCTTTGGCTTTATCCTGTTGAGATCCC
GGGCTATTCTGGGCGACACCGAGTTGAGGAACATGGCCATCATCAAGGAGTTCATGCGCTTCAAGGTGCG
CATGGAGGGCTCCGTGAACGGCCACGAGTTCGAGATCGAGGGCGAGGGCGAGGGCCGCCCCTACGAGGGC
TTTCAGACCGCTAAGCTGAAGGTGACCAAGGGTGGCCCCCTGCCCTTCGCCTGGGACATCCTGTCCCCTC
ATTTCACCTACGGCTCCAAGGCCTACGTGAAGCACCCCGCCGACATCCCCGACTACTTCAAGCTGTCCTT
CCCCGAGGGCTTCAAGTGGGAGCGCGTGATGAACTACGAGGACGGCGGCGTGGTGACCGTGACCCAGGAC
TCCTCCCTGCAGGACGGCGAGTTCATCTACAAGGTGAAGCTGCGCGGCACCAACTTCCCCTCCGACGGCC
CCGTGATGCAGAAGAAGACCATGGGCTGGGAGGCCTCCTCCGAGCGGATGTACCCCGAGGACGGTGCCCT
GAAGGGCAAGATCAAGATGAGGCTGAAGCTGAAGGACGGCGGCCACTACACCTCCGAGGTCAAGACCACC
TACAAGGCCAAGAAGCCCGTGCAGCTGCCCGGCGCCTACATCGTCGACATCAAGTTGGACATCACCTCCC
ACAACGAGGACTACACCATCGTGGAACAGTACGAACGCGCCGAGGGCCGCCACTCCACCGGCGGCATGGA
CGAGCTGTACAAGAGTAGAATCACAAGCGAAGGCGAGTACATCCCCCTGGATCAAATAGACATAAATGTA
GGTGGATTTTGTTATGAGAATGAAGTATAAGAATTCCAACTGAGCGCCGGTCGCTACCATTACCAACTTG
TCTGGTGTCAAAAATAATAGGGGCCGCTGTCATCAGAGTAAGTTTAAACTGAGTTCTACTAACTAACGAG
TAATATTTAAATTTTCAGCATCTCGCGCCCGTGCCTCTGACTTCTAAGTCCAATTACTCTTCAACATCCC
TACATGCTCTTTCTCCCTGTGCTCCCACCCCCTATTTTTGTTATTATCAAAAAACTTCTCTTAATTTCTT
TGTTTTTTAGCTTCTTTTAAGTCACCTCTAACAATGAAATTGTGTAGATTCAAAAATAGAATTAATTCGT
AATAAAAAGTCGAAAAAAATTGTGCTCCCTCCCCCCATTAATAATAATTCTATCCCAAAATCTACACAAT
GTTCTGTGTACACTTCTTATGTTTTTTACTTCTGATAAATTTTTTTGAAACATCATAGAAAAAACCGCAC
ACAAAATACCTTATCATATGTTACGTTTCAGTTTATGACCGCAATTTTTATTTCTTCGCACGTCTGGGCC
TCTCATGACGTCAAATCATGCTCATCGTGAAAAAGTTTTGGAGTATTTTTGGAATTTTTCAATCAAGTGA
AAGTTTATGAAATTAATTTTCCTGCTTTTGCTTTTTGGGGTTTCCCCTATTGTTTGTCAAGATTTCGAGG
ACGGCGTTTTTCTTGCTAAAATCACAAGTATTGATGAGCACGATGCAAGAAAGATCGGAAGAAGGTTTGG
GTTTGAGGCTCAGTGGAAGGTGAGTAGAAGTTGATAATTTGAAAGTGGAGTAGTGTCTATGGGGTTTTTG
CCTTAAATGACAGAATACATTCCCAATATACCAAACATAACTGTTTCCTACTAGTCGGCCGTACGGGCCC
TTTCGTCTCGCGCGTTTCGGTGATGACGGTGAAAACCTCTGACACATGCAGCTCCCGGAGACGGTCACAG
CTTGTCTGTAAGCGGATGCCGGGAGCAGACAAGCCCGTCAGGGCGCGTCAGCGGGTGTTGGCGGGTGTCG
GGGCTGGCTTAACTATGCGGCATCAGAGCAGATTGTACTGAGAGTGCACCATATGCGGTGTGAAATACCG
CACAGATGCGTAAGGAGAAAATACCGCATCAGGCGGCCTTAAGGGCCTCGTGATACGCCTATTTTTATAG
GTTAATGTCATGATAATAATGGTTTCTTAGACGTCAGGTGGCACTTTTCGGGGAAATGTGCGCGGAACCC
CTATTTGTTTATTTTTCTAAATACATTCAAATATGTATCCGCTCATGAGACAATAACCCTGATAAATGCT
TCAATAATATTGAAAAAGGAAGAGTATGAGTATTCAACATTTCCGTGTCGCCCTTATTCCCTTTTTTGCG
GCATTTTGCCTTCCTGTTTTTGCTCACCCAGAAACGCTGGTGAAAGTAAAAGATGCTGAAGATCAGTTGG
GTGCACGAGTGGGTTACATCGAACTGGATCTCAACAGCGGTAAGATCCTTGAGAGTTTTCGCCCCGAAGA
ACGTTTTCCAATGATGAGCACTTTTAAAGTTCTGCTATGTGGCGCGGTATTATCCCGTATTGACGCCGGG
CAAGAGCAACTCGGTCGCCGCATACACTATTCTCAGAATGACTTGGTTGAGTACTCACCAGTCACAGAAA
AGCATCTTACGGATGGCATGACAGTAAGAGAATTATGCAGTGCTGCCATAACCATGAGTGATAACACTGC
GGCCAACTTACTTCTGACAACGATCGGAGGACCGAAGGAGCTAACCGCTTTTTTGCACAACATGGGGGAT
CATGTAACTCGCCTTGATCGTTGGGAACCGGAGCTGAATGAAGCCATACCAAACGACGAGCGTGACACCA
CGATGCCTGTAGCAATGGCAACAACGTTGCGCAAACTATTAACTGGCGAACTACTTACTCTAGCTTCCCG
GCAACAATTAATAGACTGGATGGAGGCGGATAAAGTTGCAGGACCACTTCTGCGCTCGGCCCTTCCGGCT
GGCTGGTTTATTGCTGATAAATCTGGAGCCGGTGAGCGTGGGTCTCGCGGTATCATTGCAGCACTGGGGC
CAGATGGTAAGCCCTCCCGTATCGTAGTTATCTACACGACGGGGAGTCAGGCAACTATGGATGAACGAAA
TAGACAGATCGCTGAGATAGGTGCCTCACTGATTAAGCATTGGTAACTGTCAGACCAAGTTTACTCATAT
ATACTTTAGATTGATTTAAAACTTCATTTTTAATTTAAAAGGATCTAGGTGAAGATCCTTTTTGATAATC
TCATGACCAAAATCCCTTAACGTGAGTTTTCGTTCCACTGAGCGTCAGACCCCGTAGAAAAGATCAAAGG
ATCTTCTTGAGATCCTTTTTTTCTGCGCGTAATCTGCTGCTTGCAAACAAAAAAACCACCGCTACCAGCG
GTGGTTTGTTTGCCGGATCAAGAGCTACCAACTCTTTTTCCGAAGGTAACTGGCTTCAGCAGAGCGCAGA
TACCAAATACTGTTCTTCTAGTGTAGCCGTAGTTAGGCCACCACTTCAAGAACTCTGTAGCACCGCCTAC
ATACCTCGCTCTGCTAATCCTGTTACCAGTGGCTGCTGCCAGTGGCGATAAGTCGTGTCTTACCGGGTTG
GACTCAAGACGATAGTTACCGGATAAGGCGCAGCGGTCGGGCTGAACGGGGGGTTCGTGCACACAGCCCA
GCTTGGAGCGAACGACCTACACCGAACTGAGATACCTACAGCGTGAGCTATGAGAAAGCGCCACGCTTCC
CGAAGGGAGAAAGGCGGACAGGTATCCGGTAAGCGGCAGGGTCGGAACAGGAGAGCGCACGAGGGAGCTT
CCAGGGGGAAACGCCTGGTATCTTTATAGTCCTGTCGGGTTTCGCCACCTCTGACTTGAGCGTCGATTTT
TGTGATGCTCGTCAGGGGGGCGGAGCCTATGGAAAAACGCCAGCAACGCGGCCTTTTTACGGTTCCTGGC
CTTTTGCTGGCCTTTT
Features (pLannotate 1.2.2; 8 found; start..end, strand, type, name):
   1182..1913    +  CDS            QuasAr2: achaerhodopsin-3 (Arch) derivative with improved voltage sensitivity (Hochbaum et al., 2014)
   1911..2603    +  CDS            mOrange2: mOrange2 is a basic (constitutively fluorescent) orange fluorescent protein published in 2008, derived from Discosoma sp.. It has high acid sensitivity.
   3297..3449    +  CDS            aex-5 (fragment): AEX5_CAEEL - Also known as kpc-3 From Caenorhabditis elegans.
   3577..3612    +  CDS            rop (fragment): Rop protein, which maintains plasmids at low copy number; rop
   3714..3813    +  misc_feature   bom (fragment): basis of mobility region from pBR322
   3911..4015    +  promoter       AmpR promoter: bla
   4016..4876    +  CDS            AmpR: β-lactamase; bla; confers resistance to ampicillin, carbenicillin, and related antibiotics
   5047..5635    +  rep_origin     ori: high-copy-number ColE1/pMB1/pBR322/pUC origin of replication
