[The description below was written by a language model from this plasmid's Addgene catalogue record and pLannotate feature annotations shown in this document.]
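Description:
pNH13 (pmyo-2::QuasAr::mOrange) is a Caenorhabditis elegans expression plasmid built on the Fire Lab vector pPD132.102, which supplies the myo-2 promoter used to direct transgene expression in the pharynx. It is about 5.7 kb in total, with an insert of roughly 1.5 kb. In bacteria it is maintained through a high-copy ColE1/pUC-type origin and selected with ampicillin via a β-lactamase gene driven by its own bla promoter. Short remnants of the pBR322 rop and bom regions are also detected in the backbone.

The payload is a single fusion reading frame. The automated annotation identifies a QuasAr2 coding sequence, an Archaerhodopsin-3 derivative from Halorubrum sodomense with improved voltage sensitivity, followed directly by an orange fluorescent protein matched to mOrange2. This order places the fluorescent protein at the C-terminal end of the rhodopsin, whereas the catalogue entry lists the mOrange tag as N-terminal on the insert; the feature table and the construct name agree with each other on this point. The pairing forms an electrochromic FRET (eFRET) voltage sensor, in which voltage-dependent changes in the rhodopsin's absorption modulate quenching of the attached bright fluorophore, so membrane potential can be read from mOrange emission rather than from the dim rhodopsin fluorescence.

The myo-2 promoter itself is not annotated in the feature table, but presumably lies in the unannotated region upstream of the QuasAr coding sequence. A short fragment matching C. elegans aex-5 lies downstream of the fusion; its role is not stated in the record. The plasmid is intended for optical recording of electrical activity in the worm's pharyngeal muscle.
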