Addgene plasmid #130273: pNH13 (pmyo-2::QuasAr::mOrange)
Purpose: Expresses the eFRET-based voltage sensor QuasAr::mOrange in the pharynx of C. elegans.
Depositing lab: Alexander Gottschalk. Depositing organization: Goethe-Universitaet Frankfurt am Main. Publication: Rhodopsin-based voltage imaging tools for use in muscles and neurons of Caenorhabditis elegans. Azimi Hashemi N, Bergs ACF, Schuler C, Scheiwe AR, Steuer Costa W, Bach M, Liewald JF, Gottschalk A. Proc Natl Acad Sci U S A. 2019 Aug 1. pii: 1902443116. doi: 10.1073/pnas.1902443116. PubMed 31371514.
Backbone
  Vector backbone: pPD132.102 (pmyo-2)
  Backbone manufacturer: Fire Lab (Addgene plasmid #1662)
  Backbone size w/o insert (bp): 4187
  Total vector size (bp): 5692
  Vector type: Worm Expression
Growth in bacteria
  Bacterial resistance: Ampicillin, 100 μg/mL
  Growth temperature: 37°C
  Growth strain: DH5alpha
  Copy number: Unknown
Gene/Insert
  Gene/Insert name: QuasAr::mOrange
  Species: Halorubrum sodomense
  Insert size (bp): 1505
  Tag / fusion protein: mOrange (N terminal on insert)
Terms and licenses: Academic/Nonprofit Terms; Industry Terms: Not Available to Industry
How to cite: pNH13 (pmyo-2::QuasAr::mOrange) was a gift from Alexander Gottschalk (Addgene plasmid # 130273 ; http://n2t.net/addgene:130273 ; RRID:Addgene_130273)
